>Addgene plasmid #197923 | myr-palm-mGreenLantern(2x) | addgene full sequence | sequence record 390486 | Addgene NGS Result
GCCAGCAACGCGGCCTTTTTACGGTTCCTGGCCTTTTGCTGGCCTTTTGCTCACATGTTCTTTCCTGCGT
TATCCCCTGATTCTGTGGATAACCGTATTACCGCCATGCATTAGTTATTAATAGTAATCAATTACGGGGT
CATTAGTTCATAGCCCATATATGGAGTTCCGCGTTACATAACTTACGGTAAATGGCCCGCCTGGCTGACC
GCCCAACGACCCCCGCCCATTGACGTCAATAATGACGTATGTTCCCATAGTAACGCCAATAGGGACTTTC
CATTGACGTCAATGGGTGGAGTATTTACGGTAAACTGCCCACTTGGCAGTACATCAAGTGTATCATATGC
CAAGTACGCCCCCTATTGACGTCAATGACGGTAAATGGCCCGCCTGGCATTATGCCCAGTACATGACCTT
ATGGGACTTTCCTACTTGGCAGTACATCTACGTATTAGTCATCGCTATTACCATGGTGATGCGGTTTTGG
CAGTACATCAATGGGCGTGGATAGCGGTTTGACTCACGGGGATTTCCAAGTCTCCACCCCATTGACGTCA
ATGGGAGTTTGTTTTGGCACCAAAATCAACGGGACTTTCCAAAATGTCGTAACAACTCCGCCCCATTGAC
GCAAATGGGCGGTAGGCGTGTACGGTGGGAGGTCTATATAAGCAGAGCTGGTTTAGTGAACCGTCAGATC
CGCTAGCATGGGATGTATTAAATCAAAAAGGAAAGACAATCTCAATGACGATGAACCGGTCGCCACCATG
GTGAGCAAGGGCGAGGAGCTGTTCACCGGGGTGGTGCCCATCCTGGTCGAGCTGGACGGCGACGTAAACG
GCCACAAGTTCAGCGTCCGCGGCGAGGGCGAGGGCGATGCCACCAACGGCAAGCTGACCCTGAAGTTCAT
CTGCACCACCGGCAAGCTGCCCGTGCCCTGGCCCACCCTCGTGACCACCTTAGGCTACGGCGTGGCCTGC
TTCGCCCGCTACCCCGACCACATGAAGCAGCACGACTTCTTCAAGTCCGCCATGCCCGAAGGCTACGTCC
AGGAGCGCACCATCTCTTTCAAGGACGACGGTACCTACAAGACCCGCGCCGAGGTGAAGTTCGAGGGCGA
CACCCTGGTGAACCGCATCGTGCTGAAGGGCATCGACTTCAAGGAGGACGGCAACATCCTGGGGCACAAG
CTGGAGTACAACTTCAACAGCCACAAGGTCTATATCACGGCCGACAAGCAGAAGAACGGCATCAAGGCTA
ACTTCAAGACCCGCCACAACGTTGAGGACGGCGGCGTGCAGCTCGCCGACCACTACCAGCAGAACACCCC
CATCGGCGACGGCCCCGTGCTGCTGCCCGACAACCACTACCTGAGCCATCAGTCCAAACTGAGCAAAGAC
CCCAACGAGAAGCGCGATCACATGGTCCTGAAGGAGAGGGTGACCGCCGCCGGGATTACACATGACATGG
ACGAGCTGTACAAGTCCGGACCGCCTGCCGCTGCACCACCGGTCATGGTGAGCAAGGGCGAGGAGCTGTT
CACCGGGGTGGTGCCCATCCTGGTCGAGCTGGACGGCGACGTAAACGGCCACAAGTTCAGCGTCCGCGGC
GAGGGCGAGGGCGATGCCACCAACGGCAAGCTGACCCTGAAGTTCATCTGCACCACCGGCAAGCTGCCCG
TGCCCTGGCCCACCCTCGTGACCACCTTAGGCTACGGCGTGGCCTGCTTCGCCCGCTACCCCGACCACAT
GAAGCAGCACGACTTCTTCAAGTCCGCCATGCCCGAAGGCTACGTCCAGGAGCGCACCATCTCTTTCAAG
GACGACGGTACCTACAAGACCCGCGCCGAGGTGAAGTTCGAGGGCGACACCCTGGTGAACCGCATCGTGC
TGAAGGGCATCGACTTCAAGGAGGACGGCAACATCCTGGGGCACAAGCTGGAGTACAACTTCAACAGCCA
CAAGGTCTATATCACGGCCGACAAGCAGAAGAACGGCATCAAGGCTAACTTCAAGACCCGCCACAACGTT
GAGGACGGCGGCGTGCAGCTCGCCGACCACTACCAGCAGAACACCCCCATCGGCGACGGCCCCGTGCTGC
TGCCCGACAACCACTACCTGAGCCATCAGTCCAAACTGAGCAAAGACCCCAACGAGAAGCGCGATCACAT
GGTCCTGAAGGAGAGGGTGACCGCCGCCGGGATTACACATGACATGGACGAGCTGTACAAGTAAAGATCT
CGAGCTCAAGCTTCGAATTCTGCAGTCGACGGTACCGCGGGCCCGGGATCCACCGGATCTAGATAACTGA
TCATAATCAGCCATACCACATTTGTAGAGGTTTTACTTGCTTTAAAAAACCTCCCACACCTCCCCCTGAA
CCTGAAACATAAAATGAATGCAATTGTTGTTGTTAACTTGTTTATTGCAGCTTATAATGGTTACAAATAA
AGCAATAGCATCACAAATTTCACAAATAAAGCATTTTTTTCACTGCATTCTAGTTGTGGTTTGTCCAAAC
TCATCAATGTATCTTAACGCGTAAATTGTAAGCGTTAATATTTTGTTAAAATTCGCGTTAAATTTTTGTT
AAATCAGCTCATTTTTTAACCAATAGGCCGAAATCGGCAAAATCCCTTATAAATCAAAAGAATAGACCGA
GATAGGGT
[37 nt withheld, positions 2669-2705]
AAAGAACGTGGACTCCAACGTCAAAGG
[49 nt withheld, positions 2733-2781]
T
[91 nt withheld, positions 2783-2873]
G
[124 nt withheld, positions 2875-2998]
CAGGTGGCACTTTTCGGGGAAATGTGCGCGGAACCCCTATTTGTTTATTTTTCTAAATACATTCAAATAT
GTATCCGCTCATGAGACAATAACCCTGATAAATGCTTCAATAATATTGAAAAAGGAAGAGTCCTGAGGCG
GAAAGAACCAGCTGTGGAATGTGTGTCAGTTAGGGTGTGGAAAGTCCCCAGGCTCCCCAGCAGGCAGAAG
TATGCAAAGCATGCATCTCAATTAGTCAGCAACCAGGTGTGGAAAGTCCCCAGGCTCCCCAGCAGGCAGA
AGTATGCAAAGCATGCATCTCAATTAGTCAGCAACCATAGTCCCGCCCCTAACTCCGCCCATCCCGCCCC
TAACTCCGCCCAGTTCCGCCCATTCTCCGCCCCATGGCTGACTAATTTTTTTTATTTATGCAGAGGCCGA
GGCCGCCTCGGCCTCTGAGCTATTCCAGAAGTAGTGAGGAGGCTTTTTTGGAGGCCTAGGCTTTTGCAAA
GATCGATCAAGAGACAGGATGAGGATCGTTTCGCATGATTGAACAAGATGGATTGCACGCAGGTTCTCCG
GCCGCTTGGGTGGAGAGGCTATTCGGCTATGACTGGGCACAACAGACAATCGGCTGCTCTGATGCCGCCG
TGTTCCGGCTGTCAGCGCAGGGGCGCCCGGTTCTTTTTGTCAAGACCGACCTGTCCGGTGCCCTGAATGA
ACTGCAAGACGAGGCAGCGCGGCTATCGTGGCTGGCCACGACGGGCGTTCCTTGCGCAGCTGTGCTCGAC
GTTGTCACTGAAGCGGGAAGGGACTGGCTGCTATTGGGCGAAGTGCCGGGGCAGGATCTCCTGTCATCTC
ACCTTGCTCCTGCCGAGAAAGTATCCATCATGGCTGATGCAATGCGGCGGCTGCATACGCTTGATCCGGC
TACCTGCCCATTCGACCACCAAGCGAAACATCGCATCGAGCGAGCACGTACTCGGATGGAAGCCGGTCTT
GTCGATCAGGATGATCTGGACGAAGAGCATCAGGGGCTCGCGCCAGCCGAACTGTTCGCCAGGCTCAAGG
CGAGCATGCCCGACGGCGAGGATCTCGTCGTGACCCATGGCGATGCCTGCTTGCCGAATATCATGGTGGA
AAATGGCCGCTTTTCTGGATTCATCGACTGTGGCCGGCTGGGTGTGGCGGACCGCTATCAGGACATAGCG
TTGGCTACCCGTGATATTGCTGAAGAGCTTGGCGGCGAATGGGCTGACCGCTTCCTCGTGCTTTACGGTA
TCGCCGCTCCCGATTCGCAGCGCATCGCCTTCTATCGCCTTCTTGACGAGTTCTTCTGAGCGGGACTCTG
GGGTTCGAAATGACCGACCAAGCGACGCCCAACCTGCCATCACGAGATTTCGATTCCACCGCCGCCTTCT
ATGAAAGGTTGGGCTTCGGAATCGTTTTCCGGGACGCCGGCTGGATGATCCTCCAGCGCGGGGATCTCAT
GCTGGAGTTCTTCGCCCACCCTAGGGGGAGGCTAACTGAAACACGGAAGGAGACAATACCGGAAGGAACC
CGCGCTATGACGGCAATAAAAAGACAGAATAAAACGCACGGTGTTGGGTCGTTTGTTCATAAACGCGGGG
TTCGGTCCCAGGGCTGGCACTCTGTCGATACCCCACCGAGACCCCATTGGGGCCAATACGCCCGCGTTTC
TTCCTTTTCCCCACCCCACCCCCCAAGTTCGGGTGAAGGCCCAGGGCTCGCAGCCAACGTCGGGGCGGCA
GGCCCTGCCATAGCCTCAGGTTACTCATATATACTTTAGATTGATTTAAAACTTCATTTTTAATTTAAAA
GGATCTAGGTGAAGATCCTTTTTGATAATCTCATGACCAAAATCCCTTAACGTGAGTTTTCGTTCCACTG
AGCGTCAGACCCCGTAGAAAAGATCAAAGGATCTTCTTGAGATCCTTTTTTTCTGCGCGTAATCTGCTGC
TTGCAAACAAAAAAACCACCGCTACCAGCGGTGGTTTGTTTGCCGGATCAAGAGCTACCAACTCTTTTTC
CGAAGGTAACTGGCTTCAGCAGAGCGCAGATACCAAATACTGTTCTTCTAGTGTAGCCGTAGTTAGGCCA
CCACTTCAAGAACTCTGTAGCACCGCCTACATACCTCGCTCTGCTAATCCTGTTACCAGTGGCTGCTGCC
AGTGGCGATAAGTCGTGTCTTACCGGGTTGGACTCAAGACGATAGTTACCGGATAAGGCGCAGCGGTCGG
GCTGAACGGGGGGTTCGTGCACACAGCCCAGCTTGGAGCGAACGACCTACACCGAACTGAGATACCTACA
GCGTGAGCTATGAGAAAGCGCCACGCTTCCCGAAGGGAGAAAGGCGGACAGGTATCCGGTAAGCGGCAGG
GTCGGAACAGGAGAGCGCACGAGGGAGCTTCCAGGGGGAAACGCCTGGTATCTTTATAGTCCTGTCGGGT
TTCGCCACCTCTGACTTGAGCGTCGATTTTTGTGATGCTCGTCAGGGGGGCGGAGCCTATGGAAAAAC
Features (pLannotate 1.2.2; 16 found; start..end, strand, type, name):
     45..104     +  rep_origin     RSF ori (fragment): Plasmids containing the RSF 1030 origin of replication can be propagated in E. coli cells that contain additional plasmids with compatible origins.
    172..475     +  enhancer       CMV enhancer: human cytomegalovirus immediate early enhancer
    476..679     +  promoter       CMV promoter: human cytomegalovirus (CMV) immediate early promoter
    768..1485    +  CDS            mGreenLantern (fragment): monomeric GFP derivative that displays exceptionally high brightness in cells (Campbell et al., 2020)
   1515..2234    +  CDS            mGreenLantern: monomeric GFP derivative that displays exceptionally high brightness in cells (Campbell et al., 2020)
   2235..2291    +  misc_feature   MCS: multiple cloning site
   2308..2392    +  CDS            large T antigen (fragment): large T antigen from SV40 (simian virus 40)
   2415..2536    +  polyA_signal   SV40 poly(A) signal: SV40 polyadenylation signal
   2570..2998    -  rep_origin     f1 ori (sequence partly withheld): f1 bacteriophage origin of replication; arrow indicates direction of (+) strand synthesis
   3025..3129    +  promoter       AmpR promoter: bla
   3131..3488    +  promoter       SV40 promoter: SV40 enhancer and early promoter
   3523..4317    +  CDS            NeoR/KanR: aminoglycoside phosphotransferase from Tn5; aph(3')-II (or nptII); confers resistance to neomycin, kanamycin, and G418 (Geneticin®)
   4338..4490    +  CDS            ble (fragment): BLE_KLEPN - Experimental evidence at protein level: Swiss-Prot protein existence level 1. Binding protein with a strong affinity to the bleomycin family of antibiotics. Binds to CL990; an antimitotic-antibiotic compound. From Klebsiella pneumoniae.
   4549..4596    +  polyA_signal   HSV TK poly(A) signal: herpes simplex virus thymidine kinase polyadenylation signal (Cole and Stacy, 1985)
   4687..4703    -  polyA_signal   bGH poly(A) signal (fragment): bovine growth hormone polyadenylation signal
   4925..5513    +  rep_origin     ori: high-copy-number ColE1/pMB1/pBR322/pUC origin of replication
