[The description below was written by a language model from this plasmid's Addgene catalogue record and pLannotate feature annotations shown in this document.]
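Description:
myr-palm-mGreenLantern(2x) is a mammalian expression plasmid built on the mEGFP-C1 backbone that encodes two copies of the bright monomeric green fluorescent protein mGreenLantern fused in tandem and targeted to the plasma membrane. The sequenced record is about 5.5 kb. Expression is driven by the human CMV immediate-early enhancer and promoter, followed by the two mGreenLantern reading frames separated by a short linker region, a residual multiple cloning site and the SV40 polyadenylation signal. A short unannotated stretch lies between the promoter and the first fluorescent protein. It is the likely location of the myristoylation/palmitoylation membrane anchor implied by the plasmid name, though the feature table does not annotate this signal. The catalogue insert field instead names a glycosylphosphatidylinositol anchor, which conflicts with the plasmid name, and the record does not resolve the discrepancy.

The plasmid is propagated at high copy in E. coli through a ColE1/pUC-type origin and also carries an f1 origin for single-stranded DNA production. Selection relies on the Tn5 NeoR/KanR gene, which sits downstream of both a bacterial (bla) promoter and the SV40 early promoter and ends with the HSV TK poly(A) signal. This gives kanamycin resistance in bacteria and allows G418 selection in mammalian cells. Several small annotated fragments (RSF ori, large T antigen, ble, bGH poly(A)) appear to be backbone remnants or partial matches rather than functional parts.

According to the stated purpose and the associated publication title, the construct serves as a membrane-anchored homo-dimer reference. It provides a known two-fluorophore standard for benchmarking green fluorescent proteins when quantifying protein oligomerization in living cells.
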