Addgene plasmid #197923: myr-palm-mGreenLantern(2x)
Purpose: Homo-dimer expression vector with plasma membrane localization signal
Depositing lab: Salvatore Chiantia. Publication: Benchmarking of novel green fluorescent proteins for the quantification of protein oligomerization in living cells. Petrich A, Aji AK, Dunsing V, Chiantia S. PLoS One. 2023 Aug 3;18(8):e0285486. doi: 10.1371/journal.pone.0285486. eCollection 2023. PubMed 37535571.
Backbone
  Vector backbone: mEGFP-C1
  Vector type: Mammalian Expression
Growth in bacteria
  Bacterial resistance: Kanamycin, 50 μg/mL
  Growth temperature: 37°C
  Growth strain: DH5alpha
  Copy number: High Copy
Gene/Insert
  Gene/Insert name: glycosylphosphatidylinositol-mGreenLantern-mGreenLantern
  Species: Other
  Mutation: none
  Cloning method: Restriction Enzyme; 5′ cloning site Unknown (unknown if destroyed)
Terms and licenses: Academic/Nonprofit Terms; Industry Terms: Not Available to Industry
How to cite: myr-palm-mGreenLantern(2x) was a gift from Salvatore Chiantia (Addgene plasmid # 197923 ; http://n2t.net/addgene:197923 ; RRID:Addgene_197923)
